>Addgene plasmid #216248 | pGL3-RANGAP.C-linker.miniIAA7.3xFlag.P2A.BSD | addgene full sequence | sequence record 426857 | Addgene NGS Result
GTCGCCGCACTTATGACTGTCTTCTTTATCATGCAACTCGTAGGACAGGTGCCGGCAGCGCTCTTCCGCT
TCCTCGCTCACTGACTCGCTGCGCTCGGTCGTTCGGCTGCGGCGAGCGGTATCAGCTCACTCAAAGGCGG
TAATACGGTTATCCACAGAATCAGGGGATAACGCAGGAAAGAACATGTGAGCAAAAGGCCAGCAAAAGGC
CAGGAACCGTAAAAAGGCCGCGTTGCTGGCGTTTTTCCATAGGCTCCGCCCCCCTGACGAGCATCACAAA
AATCGACGCTCAAGTCAGAGGTGGCGAAACCCGACAGGACTATAAAGATACCAGGCGTTTCCCCCTGGAA
GCTCCCTCGTGCGCTCTCCTGTTCCGACCCTGCCGCTTACCGGATACCTGTCCGCCTTTCTCCCTTCGGG
AAGCGTGGCGCTTTCTCATAGCTCACGCTGTAGGTATCTCAGTTCGGTGTAGGTCGTTCGCTCCAAGCTG
GGCTGTGTGCACGAACCCCCCGTTCAGCCCGACCGCTGCGCCTTATCCGGTAACTATCGTCTTGAGTCCA
ACCCGGTAAGACACGACTTATCGCCACTGGCAGCAGCCACTGGTAACAGGATTAGCAGAGCGAGGTATGT
AGGCGGTGCTACAGAGTTCTTGAAGTGGTGGCCTAACTACGGCTACACTAGAAGAACAGTATTTGGTATC
TGCGCTCTGCTGAAGCCAGTTACCTTCGGAAAAAGAGTTGGTAGCTCTTGATCCGGCAAACAAACCACCG
CTGGTAGCGGTGGTTTTTTTGTTTGCAAGCAGCAGATTACGCGCAGAAAAAAAGGATCTCAAGAAGATCC
TTTGATCTTTTCTACGGGGTCTGACGCTCAGTGGAACGAAAACTCACGTTAAGGGATTTTGGTCATGAGA
TTATCAAAAAGGATCTTCACCTAGATCCTTTTAAATTAAAAATGAAGTTTTAAATCAATCTAAAGTATAT
ATGAGTAAACTTGGTCTGACAGTTACCAATGCTTAATCAGTGAGGCACCTATCTCAGCGATCTGTCTATT
TCGTTCATCCATAGTTGCCTGACTCCCCGTCGTGTAGATAACTACGATACGGGAGGGCTTACCATCTGGC
CCCAGTGCTGCAATGATACCGCGAGACCCACGCTCACCGGCTCCAGATTTATCAGCAATAAACCAGCCAG
CCGGAAGGGCCGAGCGCAGAAGTGGTCCTGCAACTTTATCCGCCTCCATCCAGTCTATTAATTGTTGCCG
GGAAGCTAGAGTAAGTAGTTCGCCAGTTAATAGTTTGCGCAACGTTGTTGCCATTGCTACAGGCATCGTG
GTGTCACGCTCGTCGTTTGGTATGGCTTCATTCAGCTCCGGTTCCCAACGATCAAGGCGAGTTACATGAT
CCCCCATGTTGTGCAAAAAAGCGGTTAGCTCCTTCGGTCCTCCGATCGTTGTCAGAAGTAAGTTGGCCGC
AGTGTTATCACTCATGGTTATGGCAGCACTGCATAATTCTCTTACTGTCATGCCATCCGTAAGATGCTTT
TCTGTGACTGGTGAGTACTCAACCAAGTCATTCTGAGAATAGTGTATGCGGCGACCGAGTTGCTCTTGCC
CGGCGTCAATACGGGATAATACCGCGCCACATAGCAGAACTTTAAAAGTGCTCATCATTGGAAAACGTTC
TTCGGGGCGAAAACTCTCAAGGATCTTACCGCTGTTGAGATCCAGTTCGATGTAACCCACTCGTGCACCC
AACTGATCTTCAGCATCTTTTACTTTCACCAGCGTTTCTGGGTGAGCAAAAACAGGAAGGCAAAATGCCG
CAAAAAAGGGAATAAGGGCGACACGGAAATGTTGAATACTCATACTCTTCCTTTTTCAATATTATTGAAG
CATTTATCAGGGTTATTGTCTCATGAGCGGATACATATTTGAATGTATTTAGAAAAATAAACAAATAGGG
GTTCCGCGCACGCCAGTCCTATGTGGCCACTGGCAGCCAGTAAGGATTCCCTGGCCTATGTCTGCTGGAA
GGGCCCTTGGAGAGCCTGGCTGAGGGGGCCTTCATTCTGGCCAGCTCTGGGCTGTGTGGCGTTGGGTGCC
TGGCTCTCTGAGCCTCTCGCACCTCCCATCCCCACCCACGGTGTGCAGAAGGCAGAGGGCTAATGTCTCT
CTTGCTGAGTCGTTGTGCAAATTAACAAAAATGAGTCTGGCACCAAAATGGCCCCCACACTTGGAAAACA
GGCCAAGAGGCATCCACCGACCTGCTGACCCCTCTTTCCCCGCAGGCCCAACAGCGCCCTGGAATCCTGC
TCCTTCGCCCGCCACAGTCTGCTGCAGACGCTGTACAAAGTCGGATCTGGCGGAGGAGGGAGCGGGGGAG
GCGGATCTGGCGGAGGCGGATCCGGCTTCTCTGAGACCGTGGACCTGATGCTGAACCTGCAGTCCAATAA
GGAGGGCTCTGTGGATCTGAAGAACGTGAGCGCCGTGCCTAAGGAGAAGACCACACTGAAGGACCCATCC
AAGCCCCCTGCCAAGGCACAGGTGGTGGGATGGCCACCCGTGCGGAACTACAGAAAGAATATGATGACCC
AGCAGAAGACAAGCTCCGACTACAAAGACCATGACGGTGATTATAAAGATCATGACATCGATTACAAGGA
TGACGATGACAAGGGCTCCGGCGCCACCAACTTTTCTCTGCTGAAGCAGGCCGGCGATGTGGAGGAGAAT
CCTGGCCCAGGAGCCAAGCCACTGAGCCAGGAGGAGAGCACACTGATTGAAAGAGCAACTGCCACTATTA
ACAGCATTCCCATTAGCGAGGACTATTCTGTGGCAAGCGCCGCCCTGAGCTCCGACGGAAGGATCTTCAC
CGGCGTGAACGTGTACCACTTTACAGGCGGCCCCTGCGCCGAGCTGGTGGTGCTGGGAACCGCAGCAGCA
GCAGCAGCAGGCAATCTGACATGTATCGTGGCCATCGGCAACGAGAATAGGGGCATCCTGTCCCCATGCG
GCCGGTGTAGACAGGTGCTGCTGGATCTGCACCCTGGCATCAAGGCCATCGTGAAGGACTCTGATGGACA
GCCAACCGCCGTCGGGATTAGAGAACTGCTGCCATCAGGATACGTCTGGGAGGGCTAGTGTACAAGTAGA
CTCAAAGCCTCTCCCATCCCTTGGCCTGGACCAGTGAGCTGGGGAGGGACTCGGATGAACTGAGGCGCAG
CCTACGCCATTGCCTTGGACAGGACTCTGGCCACAGGCAGGGCGGGTCTGTGTCCCATGTGTCCTGTCAG
TCCCCTGAGTATGTGTGTGGGTGTGGCGCATGTGCAGGTCTGTGCCTCCTGTCGGGATTTGGGTTTTAAC
GTCTTCTGCTGGCCCAGCCCTGCTCTGTTGTGGGGAGTTGGCCCCCAGGGGAAAGGGCTGTGAGCTGCTC
CGCCATTAAACTCACCTCCACCTGAGGGCGCTCTGCTGATCTCCGCCTGGGCCCTGATGGCCGTCCCCAC
CCACCTGCCTTCCGGCCCGGCTCCCTGGCGGAGCCAGAACCCAAGGAGTTGCCCGCGTGCTGTCCTTCCC
CTCTGTGTTGTGATTGGGTTGTTTCCTGCCCTGCCTGGGGCTGCTTCTCGTCACCAAGCCCTGGTCCTGC
GGCAGCTGTCACCCCTACCATCCATACCACTGTGCTGACCGCTCAGCCTGAAGAGCAGAGAATGCCATGG
GTGGGACTGTGGGGGTCGGATCGTGGGGTTGTTGGCAGAGGGCAACCCTGGGCCCCACACCGTGTGGACA
GGCAGACACCAGATTGTCCAGGAGCAGGAGCTGCTGGGACTGCGCTGGCCCCGGACCTAGTGGGCCTTCT
CCTGGCTGCTGAGATGTCGTCTGTGACTGGCCTGGCTGGAGGGGGAGTGTTGACAACCCAAAGCTGTTCT
CCAGTCTGGGGAGGGAGAGGCAGGGTCCCCAATGTCCGAGCTGCATCTGGACGCTGCTCTTAAAGGACCT
CCTGGGGCAGGGGAGCGGTAGGGTCTGGACTGGGCAGATGCTGTATGACCTCCCTGAGCACCCGTGACTG
CCCCATGCTTTCCCCTTTGTGCTCTGTGTGTGTCTGGGCTGTGCCCGGGGGCTTCACAAATAAAGTCGTG
TGGCAGCTTCAGAGACT
Features (pLannotate 1.2.2; 8 found; start..end, strand, type, name):
      1..123     +  CDS            tetA (fragment): TCR3_ECOLX - Experimental evidence at protein level: Swiss-Prot protein existence level 1. Resistance to tetracycline by an active tetracycline efflux. This is an energy-dependent process that decreases the accumulation of the antibiotic in whole cells. This protein functions as a metal- tetracycline/H(+) antiporter. From Escherichia coli. This protein is used as a marker in many commonly used cloning vectors, such as pBR322 and pACYC184.
    244..832     -  rep_origin     ori: high-copy-number ColE1/pMB1/pBR322/pUC origin of replication
   1003..1863    -  CDS            AmpR: β-lactamase; bla; confers resistance to ampicillin, carbenicillin, and related antibiotics
   1864..1968    -  promoter       AmpR promoter: bla
   2275..2352    +  CDS            RANGAP1 (fragment): RAGP1_HUMAN - Also known as KIAA1835, SD. Experimental evidence at protein level: Swiss-Prot protein existence level 1. GTPase activator for RAN (PubMed:8146159, PubMed:8896452, PubMed:16428860). Converts cytoplasmic GTP-bound RAN to GDP-bound RAN, which is essential for RAN-mediated nuclear import and export (PubMed:8896452, PubMed:27160050). Mediates dissociation of cargo from nuclear export complexes containing XPO1, RAN and RANBP2 after nuclear export (PubMed:27160050). From Homo sapiens (Human).
   2404..2607    +  CDS            IAA7 (fragment): IAA7_ARATH - Also known as AXR2. Experimental evidence at protein level: Swiss-Prot protein existence level 1. Aux/IAA proteins are short-lived transcriptional factors that function as repressors of early auxin response genes at low auxin concentrations. Repression is thought to result from the interaction with auxin response factors (ARFs), proteins that bind to the auxin- responsive promoter element (AuxRE). Formation of heterodimers with ARF proteins may alter their ability to modulate early auxin response genes expression. From Arabidopsis thaliana (Mouse-ear cress).
   2608..2673    +  CDS            3xFLAG: three tandem FLAG® epitope tags, followed by an enterokinase cleavage site
   2749..3135    +  CDS            bsd: BSD_ASPTE - Experimental evidence at protein level: Swiss-Prot protein existence level 1. Catalyzes the deamination of the cytosine moiety of the antibiotics blasticidin S, cytomycin and acetylblasticidin S. From Aspergillus terreus.
