[The description below was written by a language model from this plasmid's Addgene catalogue record and pLannotate feature annotations shown in this document.]
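Description:
pGL3-RANGAP.C-linker.miniIAA7.3xFlag.P2A.BSD is a homology-directed repair (HDR) donor plasmid built by Gibson assembly on a trimmed pGL3-Basic backbone, about 4.1 kb in total. It is designed for nuclease-assisted knock-in at the C-terminus of the endogenous human RANGAP1 gene rather than for expression from the plasmid itself. In bacteria it is maintained at high copy through a ColE1/pUC-type origin and selected with ampicillin via the AmpR (β-lactamase) gene and its bla promoter. The annotation also picks up a short tetA fragment, which appears to be a non-functional remnant or incidental match.

The payload begins with a homology region that includes the last coding segment of RANGAP1, the GTPase activator for RAN. This is followed in frame by a linker, a miniIAA7 degron derived from Arabidopsis IAA7, a 3xFLAG epitope tag, a P2A self-cleaving peptide (named in the construct title but not separately annotated) and the blasticidin S deaminase gene (bsd). No mammalian promoter is annotated. The cassette is therefore presumably promoterless and depends on correct in-frame integration, so that the native RANGAP1 promoter drives both the tagged protein and, through P2A skipping, a separate blasticidin resistance protein used to select edited cells. Unannotated sequence flanking the cassette is presumably the left and right homology arms, although their lengths are not stated.

The resulting allele encodes RANGAP1 fused to an auxin-inducible degron. This allows rapid, ligand-triggered depletion of the endogenous protein in cells expressing a compatible auxin receptor F-box protein, and the FLAG tag allows detection. The guide RNA or nuclease partner is not specified in the record.
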