Addgene plasmid #216248: pGL3-RANGAP.C-linker.miniIAA7.3xFlag.P2A.BSD
Purpose: HDR template to tag endogenous human RANGAP1 C-terminus with miniIAA7.3xFlag.P2A.BSD
Depositing lab: Elina Ikonen. Depositing organization: University of Helsinki. Publication: HiHo-AID2: boosting homozygous knock-in efficiency enables robust generation of human auxin-inducible degron cells. Li S, Wang Y, van der Stoel M, Zhou X, Madhusudan S, Kanerva K, Nguyen VD, Eskici N, Olkkonen VM, Zhou Y, Raivio T, Ikonen E. Genome Biol. 2024 Feb 26;25(1):58. doi: 10.1186/s13059-024-03187-w. PubMed 38409044.
Backbone
  Vector backbone: pGL3-Basic
  Backbone manufacturer: Promega
  Backbone size w/o insert (bp): 2000
  Total vector size (bp): 4146
  Vector type: Mammalian Expression, CRISPR, TALEN ; HDR template
  Selectable markers: Blasticidin
Growth in bacteria
  Bacterial resistance: Ampicillin, 100 μg/mL
  Growth temperature: 37°C
  Growth strain: DH5alpha
  Copy number: High Copy
Gene/Insert
  Gene/Insert name: HDR template for human RANGAP1 (alt name: RANGAP1)
  Species: H. sapiens (human)
  GenBank ID: NM_001278651.2
  Entrez Gene: RANGAP1 (a.k.a. Fug1, RANGAP, SD)
  Tag / fusion protein: miniIAA7.3xFlag.P2A.BSD (C terminal on insert)
  Cloning method: Gibson Cloning
  Sequencing primers: 5′ caaataggggttccgcgcac
Terms and licenses: Academic/Nonprofit Terms; Industry Terms: Not Available to Industry
How to cite: pGL3-RANGAP.C-linker.miniIAA7.3xFlag.P2A.BSD was a gift from Elina Ikonen (Addgene plasmid # 216248 ; http://n2t.net/addgene:216248 ; RRID:Addgene_216248)
